>Addgene plasmid #163745 | TET-pLKO-neo NXPH4-sh2 | addgene full sequence | sequence record 322874 | Addgene NGS Result
TTGGGGTTGCGCCTTTTCCAAGGCAGCCCTGGGTTTGCGCAGGGACGCGGCTGCTCTGGGCGTGGTTCCG
GGAAACGCAGCGGCGCCGACCCTGGGTCTCGCACATTCTTCACGTCCGTTCGCAGCGTCACCCGGATCTT
CGCCGCTACCCTTGTGGGCCCCCCGGCGACGCTTCCTGCTCCGCCCCTAAGTCGGGAAGGTTCCTTGCGG
TTCGCGGCGTGCCGGACGTGACAAACGGAAGCCGCACGTCTCACTAGTACCCTCGCAGACGGACAGCGCC
AGGGAGCAATGGCAGCGCGCCGACCGCGATGGGCTGTGGCCAATAGCGGCTGCTCAGCAGGGCGCGCCGA
GAGCAGCGGCCGGGAAGGGGCGGTGCGGGAGGCGGGGTGTGGGGCGGTAGTGTGGGCCCTGTTCCTGCCC
GCGCGGTGTTCCGCATTCTGCAAGCCTCCGGAGCGCACGTCGGCAGTCGGCTCCCTCGTTGACCGAATCA
CCGACCTCTCTCCCCAGGGGGATCTGTGAGTTTGGGGACCCTTGATTGTTCTTTCTTTTTCGCTATTGTA
AAATTCATGTTATATGGAGGGGGCAAAGTTTTCAGGGTGTTGTTTAGAATGGGAAGATGTCCCTTGTATC
ACCATGGACCCTCATGATAATTTTGTTTCTTTCACTTTCTACTCTGTTGACAACCATTGTCTCCTCTTAT
TTTCTTTTCATTTTCTGTAACTTTTTCGTTAAACTTTAGCTTGCATTTGTAACGAATTTTTAAATTCACT
TTTGTTTATTTGTCAGATTGTAAGTACTTTCTCTAATCACTTTTTTTTCAAGGCAATCAGGGTATATTAT
ATTGTACTTCAGCACAGTTTTAGAGAACAATTGTTATAATTAAATGATAAGGTAGAATATTTCTGCATAT
AAATTCTGGCTGGCGTGGAAATATTCTTATTGGTAGAAACAACTACATCCTGGTCATCATCCTGCCTTTC
TCTTTATGGTTACAATGATATACACTGTTTGAGATGAGGATAAAATACTCTGAGTCCAAACCGGGCCCCT
CTGCTAACCATGTTCATGCCTTCTTCTTTTTCCTACAGCTCCTGGGCAACGTGCTGGTTATTGTGCTGTC
TCATCATTTTGGCAAAGAATTGTAATACGACTCACTATAGGGCGAATTGATATGTCTAGATTAGATAAAA
GTAAAGTGATTAACAGCGCATTAGAGCTGCTTAATGAGGTCGGAATCGAAGGTTTAACAACCCGTAAACT
CGCCCAGAAGCTAGGTGTAGAGCAGCCTACATTGTATTGGCATGTAAAAAATAAGCGGGCTTTGCTCGAC
GCCTTAGCCATTGAGATGTTAGATAGGCACCATACTCACTTTTGCCCTTTAGAAGGGGAAAGCTGGCAAG
ATTTTTTACGTAATAACGCTAAAAGTTTTAGATGTGCTTTACTAAGTCATCGCGATGGAGCAAAAGTACA
TTTAGGTACACGGCCTACAGAAAAACAGTATGAAACTCTCGAAAATCAATTAGCCTTTTTATGCCAACAA
GGTTTTTCACTAGAGAATGCATTATATGCACTCAGCGCTGTGGGGCATTTTACTTTAGGTTGCGTATTGG
AAGATCAAGAGCATCAAGTCGCTAAAGAAGAAAGGGAAACACCTACTACTGATAGTATGCCGCCATTATT
ACGACAAGCTATCGAATTATTTGATCACCAAGGTGCAGAGCCAGCCTTCTTATTCGGCCTTGAATTGATC
ATATGCGGATTAGAAAAACAACTTAAATGTGAAAGTGGGTCCGCGTACAGCGGCTCCCGGGAGTTCTAGG
GATCTGCCCCTCTCCCTCCCCCCCCCCTAACGTTACTGGCCGAAGCCGCTTGGAATAAGGCCGGTGTGCG
TTTGTCTATATGTTATTTTCCACCATATTGCCGTCTTTTGGCAATGTGAGGGCCCGGAAACCTGGCCCTG
TCTTCTTGACGAGCATTCCTAGGGGTCTTTCCCCTCTCGCCAAAGGAATGCAAGGTCTGTTGAATGTCGT
GAAGGAAGCAGTTCCTCTGGAAGCTTCTTGAAGACAAACAACGTCTGTAGCGACCCTTTGCAGGCAGCGG
AACCCCCCACCTGGCGACAGGTGCCTCTGCGGCCAAAAGCCACGTGTATAAGATACACCTGCAAAGGCGG
CACAACCCCAGTGCCACGTTGTGAGTTGGATAGTTGTGGAAAGAGTCAAATGGCTCTCCTCAAGCGTATT
CAACAAGGGGCTGAAGGATGCCCAGAAGGTACCCCATTGTATGGGATCTGATCTGGGGCCTCGGTGCACA
TGCTTTACATGTGTTTAGTCGAGGTTAAAAAAACGTCTAGGCCCCCCGAACCACGGGGACGTGGTTTTCC
TTTGAAAAACACGATGATAAGGATCCATGATTGAACAAGATGGATTGCACGCAGGTTCTCCGGCCGCTTG
GGTGGAGAGGCTATTCGGCTATGACTGGGCACAACAGACAATCGGCTGCTCTGATGCCGCCGTGTTCCGG
CTGTCAGCGCAGGGGCGCCCGGTTCTTTTTGTCAAGACCGACCTGTCCGGTGCCCTGAATGAACTGCAGG
ACGAGGCAGCGCGGCTATCGTGGCTGGCCACGACGGGCGTTCCTTGCGCAGCTGTGCTCGACGTTGTCAC
TGAAGCGGGAAGGGACTGGCTGCTATTGGGCGAAGTGCCGGGGCAGGATCTCCTGTCATCTCACCTTGCT
CCTGCCGAGAAAGTATCCATCATGGCTGATGCAATGCGGCGGCTGCATACGCTTGATCCGGCTACCTGCC
CATTCGACCACCAAGCGAAACATCGCATCGAGCGAGCACGTACTCGGATGGAAGCCGGTCTTGTCGATCA
GGATGATCTGGACGAAGAGCATCAGGGGCTCGCGCCAGCCGAACTGTTCGCCAGGCTCAAGGCGCGCATG
CCCGACGGCGAGGATCTCGTCGTGACCCATGGCGATGCCTGCTTGCCGAATATCATGGTGGAAAATGGCC
GCTTTTCTGGATTCATCGACTGTGGCCGGCTGGGTGTGGCGGACCGCTATCAGGACATAGCGTTGGCTAC
CCGTGATATTGCTGAAGAGCTTGGCGGCGAATGGGCTGACCGCTTCCTCGTGCTTTACGGTATCGCCGCT
CCCGATTCGCAGCGCATCGCCTTCTATCGCCTTCTTGACGAGTTCTTCTGAGGTACCTTTTTTAAGGGTG
GGCGCGCCGACCCAGCTTTCTTGTACAAAGTTGGCATTATAAGAAAGCATTGCTTATCAATTTGTTGCAA
CGAACAGGTCACTATCAGTCAAAATAAAATCATTATTTGCCATCCAGCTGATATCCGCCCGCCCCACGAC
CCGCAGCGCCCGACCGAAAGGAGCGCACGACCCCATGCATCGGTACCTTTAAGACCAATGACTTACAAGG
CAGCTGTAGATCTTAGCCACTTTTTAAAAGAAAAGGGGGGACTGGAAGGGCTAATTCACTCCCAACGAAG
ACAAGATCTGCTTTTTGCTTGTACTGGGTCTCTCTGGTTAGACCAGATCTGAGCCTGGGAGCTCTCTGGC
TAACTAGGGAACCCACTGCTTAAGCCTCAATAAAGCTTGCCTTGAGTGCTTCAAGTAGTGTGTGCCCGTC
TGTTGTGTGACTCTGGTAACTAGAGATCCCTCAGACCCTTTTAGTCAGTGTGGAAAATCTCTAGCAGTAG
TAGTTCATGTCATCTTATTATTCAGTATTTATAACTTGCAAAGAAATGAATATCAGAGAGTGAGAGGAAC
TTGTTTATTGCAGCTTATAATGGTTACAAATAAAGCAATAGCATCACAAATTTCACAAATAAAGCATTTT
TTTCACTGCATTCTAGTTGTGGTTTGTCCAAACTCATCAATGTATCTTATCATGTCTGGCTCTAGCTATC
CCGCCCCTAACTCCGCCCATCCCGCCCCTAACTCCGCCCAGTTCCGCCCATTCTCCGCCCCATGGCTGAC
TAATTTTTTTTATTTATGCAGAGGCCGAGGCCGCCTCGGCCTCTGAGCTATTCCAGAAGTAGTGAGGAGG
CTTTTTTGGAGGCCTAGGGACGTACCCAATTCGCCCTATAGTGAGTCGTATTACGCGCGCTCACTGGCCG
TCGTTTTACAACGTCGTGACTGGGAAAACCCTGGCGTTACCCAACTTAATCGCCTTGCAGCACATCCCCC
TTTCGCCAGCTGGCGTAATAGCGAAGAGGCCCGCACCGATCGCCCTTCCCAACAGTTGCGCAGCCTGAAT
GGCGAATGGG
[124 nt withheld, positions 4281-4404]
C
[91 nt withheld, positions 4406-4496]
A
[49 nt withheld, positions 4498-4546]
CCTTTGACGTTGGAGTCCACGTTCTTT
[37 nt withheld, positions 4574-4610]
ACCCTATCTCGGTCTATTCTTTTGATTTATAAGGGATTTTGCCGATTTCGGCCTATTGGTTAAAAAATGA
GCTGATTTAACAAAAATTTAACGCGAATTTTAACAAAATATTAACGCTTACAATTTAGGTGGCACTTTTC
GGGGAAATGTGCGCGGAACCCCTATTTGTTTATTTTTCTAAATACATTCAAATATGTATCCGCTCATGAG
ACAATAACCCTGATAAATGCTTCAATAATATTGAAAAAGGAAGAGTATGAGTATTCAACATTTCCGTGTC
GCCCTTATTCCCTTTTTTGCGGCATTTTGCCTTCCTGTTTTTGCTCACCCAGAAACGCTGGTGAAAGTAA
AAGATGCTGAAGATCAGTTGGGTGCACGAGTGGGTTACATCGAACTGGATCTCAACAGCGGTAAGATCCT
TGAGAGTTTTCGCCCCGAAGAACGTTTTCCAATGATGAGCACTTTTAAAGTTCTGCTATGTGGCGCGGTA
TTATCCCGTATTGACGCCGGGCAAGAGCAACTCGGTCGCCGCATACACTATTCTCAGAATGACTTGGTTG
AGTACTCACCAGTCACAGAAAAGCATCTTACGGATGGCATGACAGTAAGAGAATTATGCAGTGCTGCCAT
AACCATGAGTGATAACACTGCGGCCAACTTACTTCTGACAACGATCGGAGGACCGAAGGAGCTAACCGCT
TTTTTGCACAACATGGGGGATCATGTAACTCGCCTTGATCGTTGGGAACCGGAGCTGAATGAAGCCATAC
CAAACGACGAGCGTGACACCACGATGCCTGTAGCAATGGCAACAACGTTGCGCAAACTATTAACTGGCGA
ACTACTTACTCTAGCTTCCCGGCAACAATTAATAGACTGGATGGAGGCGGATAAAGTTGCAGGACCACTT
CTGCGCTCGGCCCTTCCGGCTGGCTGGTTTATTGCTGATAAATCTGGAGCCGGTGAGCGTGGGTCTCGCG
GTATCATTGCAGCACTGGGGCCAGATGGTAAGCCCTCCCGTATCGTAGTTATCTACACGACGGGGAGTCA
GGCAACTATGGATGAACGAAATAGACAGATCGCTGAGATAGGTGCCTCACTGATTAAGCATTGGTAACTG
TCAGACCAAGTTTACTCATATATACTTTAGATTGATTTAAAACTTCATTTTTAATTTAAAAGGATCTAGG
TGAAGATCCTTTTTGATAATCTCATGACCAAAATCCCTTAACGTGAGTTTTCGTTCCACTGAGCGTCAGA
CCCCGTAGAAAAGATCAAAGGATCTTCTTGAGATCCTTTTTTTCTGCGCGTAATCTGCTGCTTGCAAACA
AAAAAACCACCGCTACCAGCGGTGGTTTGTTTGCCGGATCAAGAGCTACCAACTCTTTTTCCGAAGGTAA
CTGGCTTCAGCAGAGCGCAGATACCAAATACTGTTCTTCTAGTGTAGCCGTAGTTAGGCCACCACTTCAA
GAACTCTGTAGCACCGCCTACATACCTCGCTCTGCTAATCCTGTTACCAGTGGCTGCTGCCAGTGGCGAT
AAGTCGTGTCTTACCGGGTTGGACTCAAGACGATAGTTACCGGATAAGGCGCAGCGGTCGGGCTGAACGG
GGGGTTCGTGCACACAGCCCAGCTTGGAGCGAACGACCTACACCGAACTGAGATACCTACAGCGTGAGCT
ATGAGAAAGCGCCACGCTTCCCGAAGGGAGAAAGGCGGACAGGTATCCGGTAAGCGGCAGGGTCGGAACA
GGAGAGCGCACGAGGGAGCTTCCAGGGGGAAACGCCTGGTATCTTTATAGTCCTGTCGGGTTTCGCCACC
TCTGACTTGAGCGTCGATTTTTGTGATGCTCGTCAGGGGGGCGGAGCCTATGGAAAAACGCCAGCAACGC
GGCCTTTTTACGGTTCCTGGCCTTTTGCTGGCCTTTTGCTCACATGTTCTTTCCTGCGTTATCCCCTGAT
TCTGTGGATAACCGTATTACCGCCTTTGAGTGAGCTGATACCGCTCGCCGCAGCCGAACGACCGAGCGCA
GCGAGTCAGTGAGCGAGGAAGCGGAAGAGCGCCCAATACGCAAACCGCCTCTCCCCGCGCGTTGGCCGAT
TCATTAATGCAGCTGGCACGACAGGTTTCCCGACTGGAAAGCGGGCAGTGAGCGCAACGCAATTAATGTG
AGTTAGCTCACTCATTAGGCACCCCAGGCTTTACACTTTATGCTTCCGGCTCGTATGTTGTGTGGAATTG
TGAGCGGATAACAATTTCACACAGGAAACAGCTATGACCATGATTACGCCAAGCGCGCAATTAACCCTCA
CTAAAGGGAACAAAAGCTGGAGCTGCAAGCTTAATGTAGTCTTATGCAATACTCTTGTAGTCTTGCAACA
TGGTAACGATGAGTTAGCAACATGCCTTACAAGGAGAGAAAAAGCACCGTGCATGCCGATTGGTGGAAGT
AAGGTGGTACGATCGTGCCTTATTAGGAAGGCAACAGACGGGTCTGACATGGATTGGACGAACCACTGAA
TTGCCGCATTGCAGAGATATTGTATTTAAGTGCCTAGCTCGATACATAAACGGGTCTCTCTGGTTAGACC
AGATCTGAGCCTGGGAGCTCTCTGGCTAACTAGGGAACCCACTGCTTAAGCCTCAATAAAGCTTGCCTTG
AGTGCTTCAAGTAGTGTGTGCCCGTCTGTTGTGTGACTCTGGTAACTAGAGATCCCTCAGACCCTTTTAG
TCAGTGTGGAAAATCTCTAGCAGTGGCGCCCGAACAGGGACTTGAAAGCGAAAGGGAAACCAGAGGAGCT
CTCTCGACGCAGGACTCGGCTTGCTGAAGCGCGCACGGCAAGAGGCGAGGGGCGGCGACTGGTGAGTACG
CCAAAAATTTTGACTAGCGGAGGCTAGAAGGAGAGAGATGGGTGCGAGAGCGTCAGTATTAAGCGGGGGA
GAATTAGATCGCGATGGGAAAAAATTCGGTTAAGGCCAGGGGGAAAGAAAAAATATAAATTAAAACATAT
AGTATGGGCAAGCAGGGAGCTAGAACGATTCGCAGTTAATCCTGGCCTGTTAGAAACATCAGAAGGCTGT
AGACAAATACTGGGACAGCTACAACCATCCCTTCAGACAGGATCAGAAGAACTTAGATCATTATATAATA
CAGTAGCAACCCTCTATTGTGTGCATCAAAGGATAGAGATAAAAGACACCAAGGAAGCTTTAGACAAGAT
AGAGGAAGAGCAAAACAAAAGTAAGACCACCGCACAGCAAGCGGCCGCTGATCTTCAGACCTGGAGGAGG
AGATATGAGGGACAATTGGAGAAGTGAATTATATAAATATAAAGTAGTAAAAATTGAACCATTAGGAGTA
GCACCCACCAAGGCAAAGAGAAGAGTGGTGCAGAGAGAAAAAAGAGCAGTGGGAATAGGAGCTTTGTTCC
TTGGGTTCTTGGGAGCAGCAGGAAGCACTATGGGCGCAGCGTCAATGACGCTGACGGTACAGGCCAGACA
ATTATTGTCTGGTATAGTGCAGCAGCAGAACAATTTGCTGAGGGCTATTGAGGCGCAACAGCATCTGTTG
CAACTCACAGTCTGGGGCATCAAGCAGCTCCAGGCAAGAATCCTGGCTGTGGAAAGATACCTAAAGGATC
AACAGCTCCTGGGGATTTGGGGTTGCTCTGGAAAACTCATTTGCACCACTGCTGTGCCTTGGAATGCTAG
TTGGAGTAATAAATCTCTGGAACAGATTTGGAATCACACGACCTGGATGGAGTGGGACAGAGAAATTAAC
AATTACACAAGCTTAATACACTCCTTAATTGAAGAATCGCAAAACCAGCAAGAAAAGAATGAACAAGAAT
TATTGGAATTAGATAAATGGGCAAGTTTGTGGAATTGGTTTAACATAACAAATTGGCTGTGGTATATAAA
ATTATTCATAATGATAGTAGGAGGCTTGGTAGGTTTAAGAATAGTTTTTGCTGTACTTTCTATAGTGAAT
AGAGTTAGGCAGGGATATTCACCATTATCGTTTCAGACCCACCTCCCAACCCCGAGGGGACCCGACAGGC
CCGAAGGAATAGAAGAAGAAGGTGGAGAGAGAGACAGAGACAGATCCATTCGATTAGTGAACGGATCTCG
ACGGTATCGATCACGAGACTAGCCTCGAGCGGCCGCAATATTTGCATGTCGCTATGTGTTCTGGGAAATC
ACCATAAACGTGAAATCCCTATCAGTGATAGAGACTTATAAGTTCCCTATCAGTGATAGAGACACCGGCA
TCTGTATCTTCGTCTCTTTCTCGAGAAAGAGACGAAGATACAGATGTTTTTTGAATTCTCGACCTCGAGA
CAAATGGCAGTATTCATCCACAATTTTAAAAGAAAAGGGGGGATTGGGGGGTACAGTGCAGGGGAAAGAA
TAGTAGACATAATAGCAACAGACATACAAACTAAAGAATTACAAAAACAAATTACAAAAATTCAAAATTT
TCGGGTTTATTACAGGGACAGCAGAGATCCACTTTGGCCGCGGCTCGAGGGGG
Features (pLannotate 1.2.2; 30 found; start..end, strand, type, name):
    516..1088    +  intron         β-globin intron: intron from rabbit β-globin gene
   1143..1161    +  promoter       T7 promoter: promoter for bacteriophage T7 RNA polymerase
   1172..1792    +  CDS            tetR: TETR2_ECOLX - Experimental evidence at protein level: Swiss-Prot protein existence level 1. TetR is the repressor of the tetracycline resistance element; its N-terminal region forms a helix-turn-helix structure and binds DNA. Binding of tetracycline to TetR reduces the repressor affinity for the tetracycline resistance gene (tetA) promoter operator sites. From Escherichia coli.
   1938..2400    +  misc_feature   IRES: internal ribosome entry site (IRES) of the encephalomyocarditis virus (EMCV)
   2407..3198    +  CDS            neo: KKA2_KLEPN - Also known as kan, nptII. Experimental evidence at protein level: Swiss-Prot protein existence level 1. Resistance to kanamycin, neomycin, paromomycin, ribostamycin, butirosin and gentamicin B. From Klebsiella pneumoniae.
   3230..3329    -  protein_bind   attL2: mutant version of attL; recombination site for the Gateway® LR reaction LR Clonase™
   3388..3471    +  CDS            nef (fragment): NEF_HV1Z2 - Experimental evidence at protein level: Swiss-Prot protein existence level 1. Extracellular Nef protein targets CD4(+) T-lymphocytes for apoptosis by interacting with CXCR4 surface receptors. From Human immunodeficiency virus type 1 group M subtype D (isolate Z2/CDC-Z34) (HIV-1).
   3473..3706    +  LTR            3' LTR (ΔU3): self-inactivating 3' long terminal repeat (LTR) from HIV-1
   3778..3899    +  polyA_signal   SV40 poly(A) signal: SV40 polyadenylation signal
   3939..4074    +  rep_origin     SV40 ori: SV40 origin of replication
   4095..4113    -  promoter       T7 promoter: promoter for bacteriophage T7 RNA polymerase
   4121..4276    +  CDS            lacZα (fragment): LacZα fragment of β-galactosidase; lacZ fragment
   4281..4709    +  rep_origin     f1 ori (sequence partly withheld): f1 bacteriophage origin of replication; arrow indicates direction of (+) strand synthesis
   4762..4866    +  promoter       AmpR promoter: bla
   4867..5727    +  CDS            AmpR: β-lactamase; bla; confers resistance to ampicillin, carbenicillin, and related antibiotics
   5898..6486    +  rep_origin     ori: high-copy-number ColE1/pMB1/pBR322/pUC origin of replication
   6669..6761    +  CDS            lacI (fragment): lac repressor; lacI; The lac repressor binds to the lac operator to inhibit transcription in E. coli. This inhibition can be relieved by adding lactose or isopropyl-β-D-thiogalactopyranoside (IPTG).
   6774..6795    +  protein_bind   CAP binding site: CAP binding activates transcription in the presence of cAMP. E. coli catabolite activator protein
   6810..6840    +  promoter       lac promoter: promoter for the E. coli lac operon
   6848..6864    +  protein_bind   lac operator: The lac repressor binds to the lac operator to inhibit transcription in E. coli. This inhibition can be relieved by adding lactose or isopropyl-β-D-thiogalactopyranoside (IPTG). lac repressor encoded by lacI
   6909..6927    +  promoter       T3 promoter: promoter for bacteriophage T3 RNA polymerase
   6955..7181    +  promoter       RSV promoter: Rous sarcoma virus enhancer/promoter
   7182..7362    +  LTR            5' LTR (truncated): truncated 5' long terminal repeat (LTR) from HIV-1
   7409..7534    +  misc_feature   HIV-1 Ψ: packaging signal of human immunodeficiency virus type 1
   7518..7881    +  CDS            HIV-1 gag (fragment): gag protein from human immunodeficiency virus 1; gag
   8027..8260    +  misc_feature   RRE: The Rev response element (RRE) of HIV-1 allows for Rev-dependent mRNA export from the nucleus to the cytoplasm.
   8637..8737    +  CDS            Rev (fragment): human immunodeficiency virus 1 (HIV-1) Rev protein; rev; enhances nuclear export of unspliced and incompletely spliced viral mRNAs
   8778..8872    +  promoter       H1-2O2 promoter: doxycycline-inducible variant of the human H1 RNA promoter (Henriksen et al., 2007)
   8974..9091    +  misc_feature   cPPT/CTS: central polypurine tract and central termination sequence of HIV-1
   9140..507     +  promoter       hPGK promoter (across the origin): human phosphoglycerate kinase 1 promoter
