[The description below was written by a language model from this plasmid's Addgene catalogue record and pLannotate feature annotations shown in this document.]
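Description:
TET-pLKO-neo NXPH4-sh2 is a lentiviral RNAi plasmid of 9,143 bp built on the Tet-pLKO-neo (pLKO-Tet-On) backbone. It is designed for doxycycline-inducible knockdown of human NXPH4 (neurexophilin 4). The short hairpin insert was cloned between the AgeI and EcoRI sites, and the AgeI site was destroyed in the process. The catalogue lists the promoter as "TRE", but the sequence annotation identifies an H1-2O2 promoter, a human H1 RNA polymerase III promoter variant carrying tet operator sites. The hairpin itself is too small to be annotated and presumably sits just downstream of this promoter, ahead of the cPPT/CTS.

Regulation is contained in a single vector. A human PGK promoter, followed by a rabbit β-globin intron, drives a bicistronic transcript encoding the Tet repressor (tetR) and, through an EMCV IRES, neomycin phosphotransferase. TetR binds the operators and keeps the shRNA silent. Adding tetracycline or doxycycline releases the repressor and allows hairpin transcription. The neo gene allows G418 selection of transduced mammalian cells.

The viral framework has a third-generation layout. An RSV promoter is fused to a truncated HIV-1 5' LTR, followed by the Ψ packaging signal with a gag fragment, the RRE and the cPPT/CTS. A self-inactivating ΔU3 3' LTR closes the transfer cassette, so packaging functions must be supplied in trans. An SV40 poly(A) signal and SV40 origin lie downstream of the 3' LTR.

In bacteria the plasmid replicates from a high-copy ColE1/pUC origin with ampicillin selection, and it also carries an f1 origin. It is one numbered hairpin (sh2) against this target and is used to make stable cell populations with switchable NXPH4 depletion.
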