Addgene plasmid #163745: TET-pLKO-neo NXPH4-sh2
Purpose: Lentivirus for inducible knockdown of NXPH4 (human)
Depositing lab: Roland Friedel. Depositing organization: Icahn School of Medicine at Mount Sinai.
Backbone
  Vector backbone: pLKO-Tet-On (Tet-pLKO-Neo) Addgene # 21916
  Backbone manufacturer: Wiederschain et al., 2009 Cell Cycle 8:3, 498-504
  Backbone size w/o insert (bp): 9084
  Total vector size (bp): 9143
  Vector type: Mammalian Expression, Lentiviral, RNAi
  Selectable markers: Neomycin (select with G418)
Growth in bacteria
  Bacterial resistance: Ampicillin, 100 μg/mL
  Growth temperature: 30°C
  Growth strain: NEB Stable
  Copy number: High Copy
Gene/Insert
  Gene/Insert name: NXPH4
  gRNA/shRNA sequence: CATCTGTATCTTCGTCTCTTT
  Species: H. sapiens (human)
  Entrez Gene: NXPH4 (a.k.a. NPH4)
  Promoter: TRE
  Cloning method: Restriction Enzyme; 5′ cloning site AgeI (destroyed during cloning); 3′ cloning site EcoRI (not destroyed)
  Sequencing primers: 5′ pLKO-seq: ggcagggatattcaccattatcgtttcaga
Terms and licenses: Academic/Nonprofit Terms; Industry Terms: Not Available to Industry
How to cite: TET-pLKO-neo NXPH4-sh2 was a gift from Roland Friedel (Addgene plasmid # 163745 ; http://n2t.net/addgene:163745 ; RRID:Addgene_163745)
